Addgene plasmid #154839: pMS79 (eft-3p::Cas9 + sgRNA)
Purpose: Cas9 + sgRNA plasmid that is targeted to the synthetic guide sequence GGACAGTCCTGCCGAGGTGG
Depositing lab: Patrick Phillips. Depositing organization: University of Oregon. Publication: Rapid Self-Selecting and Clone-Free Integration of Transgenes into Engineered CRISPR Safe Harbor Locations in Caenorhabditis elegans. Stevenson ZC, Moerdyk-Schauwecker MJ, Jamison B, Phillips PC. G3 (Bethesda). 2020 Aug 19. pii: g3.120.401400. doi: 10.1534/g3.120.401400. PubMed 32816924.
Backbone
  Vector backbone: pDD162
  Backbone size w/o insert (bp): 8113
  Total vector size (bp): 8132
  Vector type: Worm Expression, CRISPR
Growth in bacteria
  Bacterial resistance: Ampicillin, 100 μg/mL
  Growth temperature: 37°C
  Growth strain: DH5alpha
  Copy number: High Copy
Gene/Insert
  Gene/Insert name: sgRNA
  gRNA/shRNA sequence: GGACAGTCCTGCCGAGGTGG
  Species: Synthetic
  Cloning method: Ligation Independent Cloning
  Sequencing primers: 5′ Tacaccttaaaggcgcacactc
Resource information
  A portion of this plasmid was derived from a plasmid made by: The vector backbone, pDD162, was received from Addgene.
Terms and licenses: Academic/Nonprofit Terms; Industry Terms: Not Available to Industry
Depositor comments: Additional protocol information can be found at: github.com/phillips-lab/SLP
How to cite: pMS79 (eft-3p::Cas9 + sgRNA) was a gift from Patrick Phillips (Addgene plasmid # 154839 ; http://n2t.net/addgene:154839 ; RRID:Addgene_154839)
