[The description below was written by a language model from this plasmid's Addgene catalogue record and pLannotate feature annotations shown in this document.]
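Description:
pMS79 (eft-3p::Cas9 + sgRNA) is an all-in-one CRISPR plasmid for Caenorhabditis elegans, built on the pDD162 backbone by inserting a 20-nucleotide spacer through ligation-independent cloning, giving a total size of 8,132 bp. It is maintained in E. coli through a high-copy ColE1/pUC-type origin and selected with ampicillin via the β-lactamase gene under its own promoter. Short remnants of lacZα, bom and rop, together with attB4 and attB3 Gateway recombination sites flanking the Cas9 unit, are leftovers of the backbone's construction history rather than functional parts.

The payload consists of two expression units. In the first, the eft-3 promoter (from the worm elongation factor 1α gene) drives Streptococcus pyogenes Cas9, codon optimized for C. elegans and interrupted by synthetic introns to improve expression, with transcription ended by the tbb-2 terminator. In the second, the C. elegans U6 snRNA promoter drives a single guide RNA; the short gap between this promoter and the annotated S. pyogenes gRNA scaffold matches the position of the inserted spacer. The guide is directed against a synthetic sequence rather than a native worm gene. According to the associated publication title, it belongs to a system for self-selecting, clone-free integration of transgenes at engineered CRISPR safe harbor sites, so the plasmid would supply both nuclease and guide to cut such a landing site. The record does not detail the delivery method or the companion donor constructs. The two annotated sequence records (repository sequencing and depositor-supplied) are the same length and show identical features in the same order, differing only in the numbering start point.
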