Features (pLannotate 1.2.2; 14 found; start..end, strand, type, name):
    171..759     +  rep_origin     ori: high-copy-number ColE1/pMB1/pBR322/pUC origin of replication
    941..961     +  protein_bind   attB4: mutant version of attB; core recombination site for the Gateway® BP reaction BP Clonase™
    962..1561    +  promoter       eft-3 promoter: eft-3; promoter for the C. elegans elongation factor 1α gene (Mitrovich and Anderson, 2000)
   1578..5834    +  CDS            Cas9: S. pyogenes Cas9, codon optimized for C. elegans with synthetic introns
   5912..6235    +  terminator     tbb-2 terminator: tbb-2; transcription terminator for the C. elegans tubulin beta-2 gene
   6239..6259    -  protein_bind   attB3: mutant version of attB; core recombination site for the Gateway® BP reaction BP Clonase™
   6263..6304    +  CDS            lacZα (fragment): LacZα fragment of β-galactosidase; lacZ fragment
   6304..6653    +  promoter       CeU6 promoter: promoter for the C. elegans R07E5.16 U6 snRNA gene (Dickinson et al., 2013)
   6674..6749    +  misc_RNA       gRNA scaffold: guide RNA scaffold for the Streptococcus pyogenes CRISPR/Cas9 system
   6764..6830    +  CDS            lacZα (fragment): LacZα fragment of β-galactosidase; lacZ fragment
   6836..6935    -  misc_feature   bom (fragment): basis of mobility region from pBR322
   7037..7072    -  CDS            rop (fragment): Rop protein, which maintains plasmids at low copy number; rop
   7167..7271    +  promoter       AmpR promoter: bla
   7272..8132    +  CDS            AmpR: β-lactamase; bla; confers resistance to ampicillin, carbenicillin, and related antibiotics
>Addgene plasmid #154839 | pMS79 (eft-3p::Cas9 + sgRNA) | depositor full sequence | sequence record 299734 | pMS79 (eft-3p::Cas9 + sgRNA) sequence 8132 bps
CTGTCAGACCAAGTTTACTCATATATACTTTAGATTGATTTAAAACTTCATTTTTAATTTAAAAGGATCT
AGGTGAAGATCCTTTTTGATAATCTCATGACCAAAATCCCTTAACGTGAGTTTTCGTTCCACTGAGCGTC
AGACCCCGTAGAAAAGATCAAAGGATCTTCTTGAGATCCTTTTTTTCTGCGCGTAATCTGCTGCTTGCAA
ACAAAAAAACCACCGCTACCAGCGGTGGTTTGTTTGCCGGATCAAGAGCTACCAACTCTTTTTCCGAAGG
TAACTGGCTTCAGCAGAGCGCAGATACCAAATACTGTCCTTCTAGTGTAGCCGTAGTTAGGCCACCACTT
CAAGAACTCTGTAGCACCGCCTACATACCTCGCTCTGCTAATCCTGTTACCAGTGGCTGCTGCCAGTGGC
GATAAGTCGTGTCTTACCGGGTTGGACTCAAGACGATAGTTACCGGATAAGGCGCAGCGGTCGGGCTGAA
CGGGGGGTTCGTGCACACAGCCCAGCTTGGAGCGAACGACCTACACCGAACTGAGATACCTACAGCGTGA
GCTATGAGAAAGCGCCACGCTTCCCGAAGGGAGAAAGGCGGACAGGTATCCGGTAAGCGGCAGGGTCGGA
ACAGGAGAGCGCACGAGGGAGCTTCCAGGGGGAAACGCCTGGTATCTTTATAGTCCTGTCGGGTTTCGCC
ACCTCTGACTTGAGCGTCGATTTTTGTGATGCTCGTCAGGGGGGCGGAGCCTATGGAAAAACGCCAGCAA
CGCGGCCTTTTTACGGTTCCTGGTCTTTTGCTGGCCTTTTGCTCACATGTTCTTTCCTGCGTTATCCCCT
GATTCTGTGGATAACCGTATTACCGCCTTTGAGTGAGCTGATACCAGCGGATAACAATTTCACACAGGAA
ACAGCTATGACCATGATTACGCCAAGCTATCAACTTTGTATAGAAAAGTTGGCACCTTTGGTCTTTTATT
GTCAACTTCCATTGGTTCTTCCATTGTTTCTGTTAAATTAATGAATTTTTCATAAAATAAAGACATTATA
CAATATAAAAATGAAGAATTTATTGAAAATAAACTGCCAGAGAGAAAAAGTATGCAACACTCCCGCCGAG
AGTGTTTGAAATGGTGTACGGTACATTTTCGTGCTAGGAGTTAGATGTGCAGGCAGCAACGAGAGGGGGA
GAGATTTTTTTGGGCCTTGTGAAATTAACGTGAGTTTTCTGGTCATCTGACTAATCATGTTGGTTTTTTG
TTGGTTTATTTTGTTTTTATCTTTGTTTTTATCCAGATTAGGAAATTTAAATTTTATGAATTTATAATGA
GGTCAAACATTCAGTCCCAGCGTTTTTCCTGTTCTCACTGTTTAGTCGAATTTTTATTTTAGGCTTTCAA
CAAATGTTCTAACTGTCTTATTTGTGACCTCACTTTTTATATTTTTTTAATTTTTAAAAATATTAGAAGT
TTCTAGGATAATTTTTTCGACTTTTATTCTCTCTACCGTCCGCACTCTTCTTACTTTTAAATTAAATTGT
TTTTTTTTCAGTTGGGAAACACTTTGCTCTAGAAAAAATGGACAAAAAATACAGCATCGGCCTTGACATC
GGAACGAACTCCGTCGGATGGGCCGTCATCACCGACGAGTACAAGGTCCCATCCAAGAAGTTCAAGGTCC
TCGGAAACACCGACCGTCACTCCATCAAGAAGAACCTCATCGGAGCCCTCCTCTTCGACTCCGGAGAGAC
CGCCGAGGCCACCCGTCTCAAGCGTACCGCCCGTCGTCGTTACACCCGTCGTAAGAACCGTATCTGCTAC
CTCCAAGAGATCTTCTCCAACGAGATGGCCAAGGTCGACGACTCCTTCTTCCACCGTCTCGAGGAGTCCT
TCCTCGTCGAGGAGGACAAGAAGCACGAGCGTCACCCAATCTTCGGAAACATCGTCGACGAGGTCGCCTA
CCACGAGAAGTACCCAACCATCTACCACCTCCGTAAGAAGCTCGTCGACTCCACCGACAAGGCCGACCTC
CGTCTCATCTACCTCGCCCTCGCCCACATGATCAAGTTCCGTGGACACTTCCTCATCGAGGGAGACCTCA
ACCCAGACAACTCCGACGTCGACAAGCTCTTCATCCAACTCGTCCAAACCTACAACCAACTCTTCGAGGA
GAACCCAATCAACGCCTCCGGAGTCGACGCCAAGGCCATCCTCTCCGCCCGTCTCTCCAAGTCCCGTCGT
CTCGAGAACCTCATCGCCCAACTCCCAGGAGAGAAGAAGAACGGACTCTTCGGAAACCTCATCGCCCTCT
CCCTCGGACTCACCCCAAACTTCAAGTCCAACTTCGACCTCGCCGAGGACGCCAAGCTCCAACTCTCCAA
GGACACCTACGACGACGACCTCGACAACCTCCTCGCCCAAATCGGAGACCAATACGCCGACCTCTTCCTC
GCCGCCAAGAACCTCTCCGACGCCATCCTCCTCTCCGACATCCTCCGTGTCAACACCGAGATCACCAAGG
CCCCACTCTCCGCCTCCATGATCAAGCGTTACGACGAGCACCACCAAGACCTCACCCTCCTCAAGGCCCT
CGTCCGTCAACAACTCCCAGAGAAGTACAAGGTAAGTTTAAACATATATATACTAACTAACCCTGATTAT
TTAAATTTTCAGGAGATCTTCTTCGACCAATCCAAGAACGGATACGCCGGATACATCGACGGAGGAGCCT
CCCAAGAGGAGTTCTACAAGTTCATCAAGCCAATCCTCGAGAAGATGGACGGAACCGAGGAGCTCCTCGT
CAAGCTCAACCGTGAGGACCTCCTCCGTAAGCAACGTACCTTCGACAACGGATCCATCCCACACCAAATC
CACCTCGGAGAGCTCCACGCCATCCTCCGTCGTCAAGAGGACTTCTACCCATTCCTCAAGGACAACCGTG
AGAAGATCGAGAAGATCCTCACCTTCCGTATCCCATACTACGTCGGACCACTCGCCCGTGGAAACTCCCG
TTTCGCCTGGATGACCCGTAAGTCCGAGGAGACCATCACCCCATGGAACTTCGAGGAGGTCGTCGACAAG
GGAGCCTCCGCCCAATCCTTCATCGAGCGTATGACCAACTTCGACAAGAACCTCCCAAACGAGAAGGTCC
TCCCAAAGCACTCCCTCCTCTACGAGTACTTCACCGTCTACAACGAGCTCACCAAGGTCAAGTACGTCAC
CGAGGGAATGCGTAAGCCAGCCTTCCTCTCCGGAGAGCAAAAGAAGGCCATCGTCGACCTCCTCTTCAAG
ACCAACCGTAAGGTCACCGTCAAGCAACTCAAGGAGGACTACTTCAAGAAGATCGAGTGCTTCGACTCCG
TCGAGATCTCCGGAGTCGAGGACCGTTTCAACGCCTCCCTCGGAACCTACCACGACCTCCTCAAGATCAT
CAAGGACAAGGACTTCCTCGACAACGAGGAGAACGAGGACATCCTCGAGGACATCGTCCTCACCCTCACC
CTCTTCGAGGACCGTGAGATGATCGAGGAGCGTCTCAAGACCTACGCCCACCTCTTCGACGACAAGGTCA
TGAAGCAGCTTAAGCGTCGTCGTTACACCGGATGGGGACGTCTCTCCCGTAAGCTCATCAACGGAATCCG
TGACAAGCAATCCGGAAAGACCATCCTCGACTTCCTCAAGTCCGACGGATTCGCCAACCGTAACTTCATG
CAACTCATCCACGACGACTCCCTCACCTTCAAGGTAAGTTTAAACAGTTCGGTACTAACTAACCATACAT
ATTTAAATTTTCAGGAGGACATCCAAAAGGCCCAAGTCTCCGGACAAGGAGACTCCCTCCACGAGCACAT
CGCCAACCTCGCCGGATCCCCAGCCATCAAGAAGGGAATCCTCCAAACCGTCAAGGTCGTCGACGAGCTC
GTCAAGGTCATGGGACGTCACAAGCCAGAGAACATCGTCATCGAGATGGCCCGTGAGAACCAAACCACCC
AAAAGGGACAAAAGAACTCCCGTGAGCGTATGAAGCGTATCGAGGAGGGAATCAAGGAGCTCGGATCCCA
AATCCTCAAGGAGCACCCAGTCGAGAACACCCAACTCCAAAACGAGAAGCTCTACCTCTACTACCTCCAA
AACGGACGTGACATGTACGTCGACCAAGAGCTCGACATCAACCGTCTCTCCGACTACGACGTCGACCACA
TCGTCCCACAATCCTTCCTCAAGGACGACTCCATCGACAACAAGGTCCTCACCCGTTCCGACAAGAACCG
TGGAAAGTCCGACAACGTCCCATCCGAGGAGGTCGTCAAGAAGATGAAGAACTACTGGCGTCAACTCCTC
AACGCCAAGCTCATCACCCAACGTAAGTTCGACAACCTCACCAAGGCTGAGCGTGGAGGACTCTCCGAGC
TCGACAAGGCCGGATTCATCAAGCGTCAACTCGTCGAGACCCGTCAAATCACCAAGCACGTCGCCCAAAT
CCTCGACTCCCGTATGAACACCAAGTACGACGAGAACGACAAGCTCATCCGTGAGGTCAAGGTCATCACC
CTCAAGTCCAAGCTCGTCTCCGACTTCCGTAAGGACTTCCAATTCTACAAGGTCCGTGAGATCAACAACT
ACCACCACGCCCACGACGCCTACCTCAACGCCGTAGTAGGAACCGCCCTCATCAAGAAGTACCCAAAGCT
CGAGTCCGAGTTCGTCTACGGAGACTACAAGGTCTACGACGTCCGTAAGATGATCGCCAAGTCCGAGCAA
GAGATCGGAAAGGCCACCGCCAAGTACTTCTTCTACTCCAACATCATGAACTTCTTCAAGGTAAGTTTAA
ACATGATTTTACTAACTAACTAATCTGATTTAAATTTTCAGACCGAGATCACCCTCGCCAACGGAGAGAT
CCGTAAGCGTCCACTCATCGAGACCAACGGAGAGACCGGAGAGATCGTCTGGGACAAGGGACGTGACTTC
GCCACAGTCCGTAAGGTCCTCTCCATGCCACAAGTCAACATCGTCAAGAAGACCGAGGTCCAAACCGGAG
GATTCTCCAAGGAGTCCATCCTCCCAAAGCGTAACTCCGACAAGCTCATCGCCCGTAAGAAGGACTGGGA
CCCAAAGAAGTACGGAGGATTCGACTCCCCAACCGTCGCCTACTCCGTCCTCGTCGTCGCCAAGGTCGAG
AAGGGAAAGTCCAAGAAGCTCAAGTCCGTCAAGGAGCTCCTCGGAATCACCATCATGGAGCGTTCCTCCT
TCGAGAAGAACCCAATCGACTTCCTCGAGGCCAAGGGATACAAGGAGGTCAAGAAGGACCTCATCATCAA
GCTCCCAAAGTACTCCCTCTTCGAGCTCGAGAACGGACGTAAGCGTATGCTCGCCTCCGCCGGAGAGCTC
CAAAAGGGAAACGAGCTCGCCCTCCCATCCAAGTACGTCAACTTCCTCTACCTCGCCTCCCACTACGAGA
AGCTCAAGGGATCCCCAGAGGACAACGAGCAAAAGCAACTCTTCGTCGAGCAACACAAGCACTACCTCGA
CGAGATCATCGAGCAAATCTCCGAGTTCTCCAAGCGTGTCATCCTCGCCGACGCCAACCTCGACAAGGTC
CTCTCCGCCTACAACAAGCACCGTGACAAGCCAATCCGTGAGCAAGCCGAGAACATCATCCACCTCTTCA
CCCTCACCAACCTCGGAGCCCCAGCCGCCTTCAAGTACTTCGACACCACCATCGACCGTAAGCGTTACAC
CTCCACCAAGGAGGTCCTCGACGCCACCCTCATCCACCAATCCATCACCGGACTCTACGAGACCCGTATC
GACCTCTCCCAACTCGGAGGAGACGGAGGATCCGGACCACCAAAGAAGAAGCGTAAGGTCTACCCATACG
ACGTCCCAGACTACGCCTAAACTAGTGATAAATGCAAAATCCTTTCAAGCATTCCCTTCTTCTCTATCAC
TCTTCTTTCTTTTTGTCAAAAAATTCTCTCGCTAATTTATTTGCTTTTTTAATGTTATTATTTTATGACT
TTTTATAGTCACTGAAAAGTTTGCATCTGAGTGAAGTGAATGCTATCAAAATGTGATTCTGTCTGATGTA
CTTTCACAATCTCTCTTCAATTCCATTTTGAAGTGCTTTAAACCCGAAAGGTTGAGAAAAATGCGAGCGC
TCAAATATTTGTATTGTGTTCGTTGAGTGACCCAACAAAAAGAGGAAACTTTATTGTGCCGCCAAGAAAA
AAGTCTCACAACTTTATTATACATAGTTGATAATTCACTGGCCGTCGTTTTACAACGTCGTGACTGGGAA
AACCAAAAAAAACTAGCAATAAAGGAATAAAAAACTGTACACCTTAAAGGCGCACACTCTGTTTTGCAAA
TTTTATTTTTAGTTGTGAATTTTCTGCTGAGACCTGAAAATAGCAACTTTAGTACTACTATAATTTGTCA
ACCTTTTCAAAAAAAGCATGCAATTTTTGAGAAACTCTTATAAAAGCTATTATTAAAAAAACACCTTTTT
TCCAAAATTATTCCACAAAAAATATGTTATGAAATGCCTACACCCTCTCACACACACTCTTTATACTACT
CTGTCAAACTCACGAGATGTCTGCCGCCTCTTGTGTTGCCCCTATATAAACACCTCCTATTGCGAGATGT
CTTGGACAGTCCTGCCGAGGTGGGTTTTAGAGCTAGAAATAGCAAGTTAAAATAAGGCTAGTCCGTTATC
AACTTGAAAAAGTGGCACCGAGTCGGTGCTTTTTGTGAAATTTCTGGCGTAATAGCGAAGAGGCCCGCAC
CGATCGCCCTTCCCAACAGTTGCGCAGCCTGAATGGCGAATGGCGCCTGATGCGGTATTTTCTCCTTACG
CATCTGTGCGGTATTTCACACCGCATATGGTGCACTCTCAGTGCAATCTGCTCTGATGCCGCATAGTTAA
GCCAGCCCCGACACCCGCCAACACCCGCTGACGCGCCCTGACGGGCTTGTCTGCTCCCGGCATCCGCTTA
CAGACAAGCTGTGACCGTCTCCGGGAGCTGCATGTGTCAGAGGTTTTCACCGTCATCACCGAAACGCGCG
AGACGAAAGGGCCTCGTGATACGCCTATTTTTATAGGTTAATGTCATGATAATAATGGTTTCTTAGACGT
CAGGTGGCACTTTTCGGGGAAATGTGCGCGGAACCCCTATTTGTTTATTTTTCTAAATACATTCAAATAT
GTATCCGCTCATGAGACAATAACCCTGATAAATGCTTCAATAATATTGAAAAAGGAAGAGTATGAGTATT
CAACATTTCCGTGTCGCCCTTATTCCCTTTTTTGCGGCATTTTGCCTTCCTGTTTTTGCTCACCCAGAAA
CGCTGGTGAAAGTAAAAGATGCTGAAGATCAGTTGGGTGCACGAGTGGGTTACATCGAACTGGATCTCAA
CAGCGGTAAGATCCTTGAGAGTTTTCGCCCCGAAGAACGTTTTCCAATGATGAGCACTTTTAAAGTTCTG
CTATGTGGCGCGGTATTATCCCGTATTGACGCCGGGCAAGAGCAACTCGGTCGCCGCATACACTATTCTC
AGAATGACTTGGTTGAGTACTCACCAGTCACAGAAAAGCATCTTACGGATGGCATGACAGTAAGAGAATT
ATGCAGTGCTGCCATAACCATGAGTGATAACACTGCGGCCAACTTACTTCTGACAACGATCGGAGGACCG
AAGGAGCTAACCGCTTTTTTGCACAACATGGGGGATCATGTAACTCGCCTTGATCGTTGGGAACCGGAGC
TGAATGAAGCCATACCAAACGACGAGCGTGACACCACGATGCCTGTAGCAATGGCAACAACGTTGCGCAA
ACTATTAACTGGCGAACTACTTACTCTAGCTTCCCGGCAACAATTAATAGACTGGATGGAGGCGGATAAA
GTTGCAGGACCACTTCTGCGCTCGGCCCTTCCGGCTGGCTGGTTTATTGCTGATAAATCTGGAGCCGGTG
AGCGTGGGTCTCGCGGTATCATTGCAGCACTGGGGCCAGATGGTAAGCCCTCCCGTATCGTAGTTATCTA
CACGACGGGGAGTCAGGCAACTATGGATGAACGAAATAGACAGATCGCTGAGATAGGTGCCTCACTGATT
AAGCATTGGTAA
