Features (pLannotate 1.2.2; 14 found; start..end, strand, type, name):
     37..57      +  protein_bind   attB4: mutant version of attB; core recombination site for the Gateway® BP reaction BP Clonase™
     58..657     +  promoter       eft-3 promoter: eft-3; promoter for the C. elegans elongation factor 1α gene (Mitrovich and Anderson, 2000)
    674..4930    +  CDS            Cas9: S. pyogenes Cas9, codon optimized for C. elegans with synthetic introns
   5008..5331    +  terminator     tbb-2 terminator: tbb-2; transcription terminator for the C. elegans tubulin beta-2 gene
   5335..5355    -  protein_bind   attB3: mutant version of attB; core recombination site for the Gateway® BP reaction BP Clonase™
   5359..5400    +  CDS            lacZα (fragment): LacZα fragment of β-galactosidase; lacZ fragment
   5400..5749    +  promoter       CeU6 promoter: promoter for the C. elegans R07E5.16 U6 snRNA gene (Dickinson et al., 2013)
   5770..5845    +  misc_RNA       gRNA scaffold: guide RNA scaffold for the Streptococcus pyogenes CRISPR/Cas9 system
   5860..5926    +  CDS            lacZα (fragment): LacZα fragment of β-galactosidase; lacZ fragment
   5932..6031    -  misc_feature   bom (fragment): basis of mobility region from pBR322
   6133..6168    -  CDS            rop (fragment): Rop protein, which maintains plasmids at low copy number; rop
   6263..6367    +  promoter       AmpR promoter: bla
   6368..7228    +  CDS            AmpR: β-lactamase; bla; confers resistance to ampicillin, carbenicillin, and related antibiotics
   7399..7987    +  rep_origin     ori: high-copy-number ColE1/pMB1/pBR322/pUC origin of replication
>Addgene plasmid #154839 | pMS79 (eft-3p::Cas9 + sgRNA) | addgene full sequence | sequence record 307909 | Addgene NGS Result
CAGGAAACAGCTATGACCATGATTACGCCAAGCTATCAACTTTGTATAGAAAAGTTGGCACCTTTGGTCT
TTTATTGTCAACTTCCATTGGTTCTTCCATTGTTTCTGTTAAATTAATGAATTTTTCATAAAATAAAGAC
ATTATACAATATAAAAATGAAGAATTTATTGAAAATAAACTGCCAGAGAGAAAAAGTATGCAACACTCCC
GCCGAGAGTGTTTGAAATGGTGTACGGTACATTTTCGTGCTAGGAGTTAGATGTGCAGGCAGCAACGAGA
GGGGGAGAGATTTTTTTGGGCCTTGTGAAATTAACGTGAGTTTTCTGGTCATCTGACTAATCATGTTGGT
TTTTTGTTGGTTTATTTTGTTTTTATCTTTGTTTTTATCCAGATTAGGAAATTTAAATTTTATGAATTTA
TAATGAGGTCAAACATTCAGTCCCAGCGTTTTTCCTGTTCTCACTGTTTAGTCGAATTTTTATTTTAGGC
TTTCAACAAATGTTCTAACTGTCTTATTTGTGACCTCACTTTTTATATTTTTTTAATTTTTAAAAATATT
AGAAGTTTCTAGGATAATTTTTTCGACTTTTATTCTCTCTACCGTCCGCACTCTTCTTACTTTTAAATTA
AATTGTTTTTTTTTCAGTTGGGAAACACTTTGCTCTAGAAAAAATGGACAAAAAATACAGCATCGGCCTT
GACATCGGAACGAACTCCGTCGGATGGGCCGTCATCACCGACGAGTACAAGGTCCCATCCAAGAAGTTCA
AGGTCCTCGGAAACACCGACCGTCACTCCATCAAGAAGAACCTCATCGGAGCCCTCCTCTTCGACTCCGG
AGAGACCGCCGAGGCCACCCGTCTCAAGCGTACCGCCCGTCGTCGTTACACCCGTCGTAAGAACCGTATC
TGCTACCTCCAAGAGATCTTCTCCAACGAGATGGCCAAGGTCGACGACTCCTTCTTCCACCGTCTCGAGG
AGTCCTTCCTCGTCGAGGAGGACAAGAAGCACGAGCGTCACCCAATCTTCGGAAACATCGTCGACGAGGT
CGCCTACCACGAGAAGTACCCAACCATCTACCACCTCCGTAAGAAGCTCGTCGACTCCACCGACAAGGCC
GACCTCCGTCTCATCTACCTCGCCCTCGCCCACATGATCAAGTTCCGTGGACACTTCCTCATCGAGGGAG
ACCTCAACCCAGACAACTCCGACGTCGACAAGCTCTTCATCCAACTCGTCCAAACCTACAACCAACTCTT
CGAGGAGAACCCAATCAACGCCTCCGGAGTCGACGCCAAGGCCATCCTCTCCGCCCGTCTCTCCAAGTCC
CGTCGTCTCGAGAACCTCATCGCCCAACTCCCAGGAGAGAAGAAGAACGGACTCTTCGGAAACCTCATCG
CCCTCTCCCTCGGACTCACCCCAAACTTCAAGTCCAACTTCGACCTCGCCGAGGACGCCAAGCTCCAACT
CTCCAAGGACACCTACGACGACGACCTCGACAACCTCCTCGCCCAAATCGGAGACCAATACGCCGACCTC
TTCCTCGCCGCCAAGAACCTCTCCGACGCCATCCTCCTCTCCGACATCCTCCGTGTCAACACCGAGATCA
CCAAGGCCCCACTCTCCGCCTCCATGATCAAGCGTTACGACGAGCACCACCAAGACCTCACCCTCCTCAA
GGCCCTCGTCCGTCAACAACTCCCAGAGAAGTACAAGGTAAGTTTAAACATATATATACTAACTAACCCT
GATTATTTAAATTTTCAGGAGATCTTCTTCGACCAATCCAAGAACGGATACGCCGGATACATCGACGGAG
GAGCCTCCCAAGAGGAGTTCTACAAGTTCATCAAGCCAATCCTCGAGAAGATGGACGGAACCGAGGAGCT
CCTCGTCAAGCTCAACCGTGAGGACCTCCTCCGTAAGCAACGTACCTTCGACAACGGATCCATCCCACAC
CAAATCCACCTCGGAGAGCTCCACGCCATCCTCCGTCGTCAAGAGGACTTCTACCCATTCCTCAAGGACA
ACCGTGAGAAGATCGAGAAGATCCTCACCTTCCGTATCCCATACTACGTCGGACCACTCGCCCGTGGAAA
CTCCCGTTTCGCCTGGATGACCCGTAAGTCCGAGGAGACCATCACCCCATGGAACTTCGAGGAGGTCGTC
GACAAGGGAGCCTCCGCCCAATCCTTCATCGAGCGTATGACCAACTTCGACAAGAACCTCCCAAACGAGA
AGGTCCTCCCAAAGCACTCCCTCCTCTACGAGTACTTCACCGTCTACAACGAGCTCACCAAGGTCAAGTA
CGTCACCGAGGGAATGCGTAAGCCAGCCTTCCTCTCCGGAGAGCAAAAGAAGGCCATCGTCGACCTCCTC
TTCAAGACCAACCGTAAGGTCACCGTCAAGCAACTCAAGGAGGACTACTTCAAGAAGATCGAGTGCTTCG
ACTCCGTCGAGATCTCCGGAGTCGAGGACCGTTTCAACGCCTCCCTCGGAACCTACCACGACCTCCTCAA
GATCATCAAGGACAAGGACTTCCTCGACAACGAGGAGAACGAGGACATCCTCGAGGACATCGTCCTCACC
CTCACCCTCTTCGAGGACCGTGAGATGATCGAGGAGCGTCTCAAGACCTACGCCCACCTCTTCGACGACA
AGGTCATGAAGCAGCTTAAGCGTCGTCGTTACACCGGATGGGGACGTCTCTCCCGTAAGCTCATCAACGG
AATCCGTGACAAGCAATCCGGAAAGACCATCCTCGACTTCCTCAAGTCCGACGGATTCGCCAACCGTAAC
TTCATGCAACTCATCCACGACGACTCCCTCACCTTCAAGGTAAGTTTAAACAGTTCGGTACTAACTAACC
ATACATATTTAAATTTTCAGGAGGACATCCAAAAGGCCCAAGTCTCCGGACAAGGAGACTCCCTCCACGA
GCACATCGCCAACCTCGCCGGATCCCCAGCCATCAAGAAGGGAATCCTCCAAACCGTCAAGGTCGTCGAC
GAGCTCGTCAAGGTCATGGGACGTCACAAGCCAGAGAACATCGTCATCGAGATGGCCCGTGAGAACCAAA
CCACCCAAAAGGGACAAAAGAACTCCCGTGAGCGTATGAAGCGTATCGAGGAGGGAATCAAGGAGCTCGG
ATCCCAAATCCTCAAGGAGCACCCAGTCGAGAACACCCAACTCCAAAACGAGAAGCTCTACCTCTACTAC
CTCCAAAACGGACGTGACATGTACGTCGACCAAGAGCTCGACATCAACCGTCTCTCCGACTACGACGTCG
ACCACATCGTCCCACAATCCTTCCTCAAGGACGACTCCATCGACAACAAGGTCCTCACCCGTTCCGACAA
GAACCGTGGAAAGTCCGACAACGTCCCATCCGAGGAGGTCGTCAAGAAGATGAAGAACTACTGGCGTCAA
CTCCTCAACGCCAAGCTCATCACCCAACGTAAGTTCGACAACCTCACCAAGGCTGAGCGTGGAGGACTCT
CCGAGCTCGACAAGGCCGGATTCATCAAGCGTCAACTCGTCGAGACCCGTCAAATCACCAAGCACGTCGC
CCAAATCCTCGACTCCCGTATGAACACCAAGTACGACGAGAACGACAAGCTCATCCGTGAGGTCAAGGTC
ATCACCCTCAAGTCCAAGCTCGTCTCCGACTTCCGTAAGGACTTCCAATTCTACAAGGTCCGTGAGATCA
ACAACTACCACCACGCCCACGACGCCTACCTCAACGCCGTAGTAGGAACCGCCCTCATCAAGAAGTACCC
AAAGCTCGAGTCCGAGTTCGTCTACGGAGACTACAAGGTCTACGACGTCCGTAAGATGATCGCCAAGTCC
GAGCAAGAGATCGGAAAGGCCACCGCCAAGTACTTCTTCTACTCCAACATCATGAACTTCTTCAAGGTAA
GTTTAAACATGATTTTACTAACTAACTAATCTGATTTAAATTTTCAGACCGAGATCACCCTCGCCAACGG
AGAGATCCGTAAGCGTCCACTCATCGAGACCAACGGAGAGACCGGAGAGATCGTCTGGGACAAGGGACGT
GACTTCGCCACAGTCCGTAAGGTCCTCTCCATGCCACAAGTCAACATCGTCAAGAAGACCGAGGTCCAAA
CCGGAGGATTCTCCAAGGAGTCCATCCTCCCAAAGCGTAACTCCGACAAGCTCATCGCCCGTAAGAAGGA
CTGGGACCCAAAGAAGTACGGAGGATTCGACTCCCCAACCGTCGCCTACTCCGTCCTCGTCGTCGCCAAG
GTCGAGAAGGGAAAGTCCAAGAAGCTCAAGTCCGTCAAGGAGCTCCTCGGAATCACCATCATGGAGCGTT
CCTCCTTCGAGAAGAACCCAATCGACTTCCTCGAGGCCAAGGGATACAAGGAGGTCAAGAAGGACCTCAT
CATCAAGCTCCCAAAGTACTCCCTCTTCGAGCTCGAGAACGGACGTAAGCGTATGCTCGCCTCCGCCGGA
GAGCTCCAAAAGGGAAACGAGCTCGCCCTCCCATCCAAGTACGTCAACTTCCTCTACCTCGCCTCCCACT
ACGAGAAGCTCAAGGGATCCCCAGAGGACAACGAGCAAAAGCAACTCTTCGTCGAGCAACACAAGCACTA
CCTCGACGAGATCATCGAGCAAATCTCCGAGTTCTCCAAGCGTGTCATCCTCGCCGACGCCAACCTCGAC
AAGGTCCTCTCCGCCTACAACAAGCACCGTGACAAGCCAATCCGTGAGCAAGCCGAGAACATCATCCACC
TCTTCACCCTCACCAACCTCGGAGCCCCAGCCGCCTTCAAGTACTTCGACACCACCATCGACCGTAAGCG
TTACACCTCCACCAAGGAGGTCCTCGACGCCACCCTCATCCACCAATCCATCACCGGACTCTACGAGACC
CGTATCGACCTCTCCCAACTCGGAGGAGACGGAGGATCCGGACCACCAAAGAAGAAGCGTAAGGTCTACC
CATACGACGTCCCAGACTACGCCTAAACTAGTGATAAATGCAAAATCCTTTCAAGCATTCCCTTCTTCTC
TATCACTCTTCTTTCTTTTTGTCAAAAAATTCTCTCGCTAATTTATTTGCTTTTTTAATGTTATTATTTT
ATGACTTTTTATAGTCACTGAAAAGTTTGCATCTGAGTGAAGTGAATGCTATCAAAATGTGATTCTGTCT
GATGTACTTTCACAATCTCTCTTCAATTCCATTTTGAAGTGCTTTAAACCCGAAAGGTTGAGAAAAATGC
GAGCGCTCAAATATTTGTATTGTGTTCGTTGAGTGACCCAACAAAAAGAGGAAACTTTATTGTGCCGCCA
AGAAAAAAGTCTCACAACTTTATTATACATAGTTGATAATTCACTGGCCGTCGTTTTACAACGTCGTGAC
TGGGAAAACCAAAAAAAACTAGCAATAAAGGAATAAAAAACTGTACACCTTAAAGGCGCACACTCTGTTT
TGCAAATTTTATTTTTAGTTGTGAATTTTCTGCTGAGACCTGAAAATAGCAACTTTAGTACTACTATAAT
TTGTCAACCTTTTCAAAAAAAGCATGCAATTTTTGAGAAACTCTTATAAAAGCTATTATTAAAAAAACAC
CTTTTTTCCAAAATTATTCCACAAAAAATATGTTATGAAATGCCTACACCCTCTCACACACACTCTTTAT
ACTACTCTGTCAAACTCACGAGATGTCTGCCGCCTCTTGTGTTGCCCCTATATAAACACCTCCTATTGCG
AGATGTCTTGGACAGTCCTGCCGAGGTGGGTTTTAGAGCTAGAAATAGCAAGTTAAAATAAGGCTAGTCC
GTTATCAACTTGAAAAAGTGGCACCGAGTCGGTGCTTTTTGTGAAATTTCTGGCGTAATAGCGAAGAGGC
CCGCACCGATCGCCCTTCCCAACAGTTGCGCAGCCTGAATGGCGAATGGCGCCTGATGCGGTATTTTCTC
CTTACGCATCTGTGCGGTATTTCACACCGCATATGGTGCACTCTCAGTGCAATCTGCTCTGATGCCGCAT
AGTTAAGCCAGCCCCGACACCCGCCAACACCCGCTGACGCGCCCTGACGGGCTTGTCTGCTCCCGGCATC
CGCTTACAGACAAGCTGTGACCGTCTCCGGGAGCTGCATGTGTCAGAGGTTTTCACCGTCATCACCGAAA
CGCGCGAGACGAAAGGGCCTCGTGATACGCCTATTTTTATAGGTTAATGTCATGATAATAATGGTTTCTT
AGACGTCAGGTGGCACTTTTCGGGGAAATGTGCGCGGAACCCCTATTTGTTTATTTTTCTAAATACATTC
AAATATGTATCCGCTCATGAGACAATAACCCTGATAAATGCTTCAATAATATTGAAAAAGGAAGAGTATG
AGTATTCAACATTTCCGTGTCGCCCTTATTCCCTTTTTTGCGGCATTTTGCCTTCCTGTTTTTGCTCACC
CAGAAACGCTGGTGAAAGTAAAAGATGCTGAAGATCAGTTGGGTGCACGAGTGGGTTACATCGAACTGGA
TCTCAACAGCGGTAAGATCCTTGAGAGTTTTCGCCCCGAAGAACGTTTTCCAATGATGAGCACTTTTAAA
GTTCTGCTATGTGGCGCGGTATTATCCCGTATTGACGCCGGGCAAGAGCAACTCGGTCGCCGCATACACT
ATTCTCAGAATGACTTGGTTGAGTACTCACCAGTCACAGAAAAGCATCTTACGGATGGCATGACAGTAAG
AGAATTATGCAGTGCTGCCATAACCATGAGTGATAACACTGCGGCCAACTTACTTCTGACAACGATCGGA
GGACCGAAGGAGCTAACCGCTTTTTTGCACAACATGGGGGATCATGTAACTCGCCTTGATCGTTGGGAAC
CGGAGCTGAATGAAGCCATACCAAACGACGAGCGTGACACCACGATGCCTGTAGCAATGGCAACAACGTT
GCGCAAACTATTAACTGGCGAACTACTTACTCTAGCTTCCCGGCAACAATTAATAGACTGGATGGAGGCG
GATAAAGTTGCAGGACCACTTCTGCGCTCGGCCCTTCCGGCTGGCTGGTTTATTGCTGATAAATCTGGAG
CCGGTGAGCGTGGGTCTCGCGGTATCATTGCAGCACTGGGGTCAGATGGTAAGCCCTCCCGTATCGTAGT
TATCTACACGACGGGGAGTCAGGCAACTATGGATGAACGAAATAGACAGATCGCTGAGATAGGTGCCTCA
CTGATTAAGCATTGGTAACTGTCAGACCAAGTTTACTCATATATACTTTAGATTGATTTAAAACTTCATT
TTTAATTTAAAAGGATCTAGGTGAAGATCCTTTTTGATAATCTCATGACCAAAATCCCTTAACGTGAGTT
TTCGTTCCACTGAGCGTCAGACCCCGTAGAAAAGATCAAAGGATCTTCTTGAGATCCTTTTTTTCTGCGC
GTAATCTGCTGCTTGCAAACAAAAAAACCACCGCTACCAGCGGTGGTTTGTTTGCCGGATCAAGAGCTAC
CAACTCTTTTTCCGAAGGTAACTGGCTTCAGCAGAGCGCAGATACCAAATACTGTTCTTCTAGTGTAGCC
GTAGTTAGGCCACCACTTCAAGAACTCTGTAGCACCGCCTACATACCTCGCTCTGCTAATCCTGTTACCA
GTGGCTGCTGCCAGTGGCGATAAGTCGTGTCTTACCGGGTTGGACTCAAGACGATAGTTACCGGATAAGG
CGCAGCGGTCGGGCTGAACGGGGGGTTCGTGCACACAGCCCAGCTTGGAGCGAACGACCTACACCGAACT
GAGATACCTACAGCGTGAGCTATGAGAAAGCGCCACGCTTCCCGAAGGGAGAAAGGCGGACAGGTATCCG
GTAAGCGGCAGGGTCGGAACAGGAGAGCGCACGAGGGAGCTTCCAGGGGGAAACGCCTGGTATCTTTATA
GTCCTGTCGGGTTTCGCCACCTCTGACTTGAGCGTCGATTTTTGTGATGCTCGTCAGGGGGGCGGAGCCT
ATGGAAAAACGCCAGCAACGCGGCCTTTTTACGGTTCCTGGTCTTTTGCTGGCCTTTTGCTCACATGTTC
TTTCCTGCGTTATCCCCTGATTCTGTGGATAACCGTATTACCGCCTTTGAGTGAGCTGATACCAGCGGAT
AACAATTTCACA
